Addgene plasmid #1993: pFastBac K-M33-Flag
Depositing lab: Robert Kingston. Depositing organization: Massachusetts General Hospital. Publication: Propagation of silencing; recruitment and repression of naive chromatin in trans by polycomb repressed chromatin. Lavigne M, Francis NJ, King IF, Kingston RE. Mol Cell 2004 Feb 13;13(3):415-25. 10.1016/S1097-2765(04)00006-1 PubMed 14967148.
Backbone
  Vector backbone: pFastBac
  Backbone manufacturer: Invitrogen
  Backbone size w/o insert (bp): 4775
  Vector type: Insect Expression
  Selectable markers: Gentamicin
Growth in bacteria
  Bacterial resistance: Ampicillin, 100 μg/mL
  Growth temperature: 37°C
  Growth strain: DH5alpha
  Copy number: High Copy
Gene/Insert
  Gene/Insert name: M33
  Species: M. musculus (mouse)
  Insert size (bp): 1560
  Mutation: Kozak sequence added before ATG
  Entrez Gene: Cbx2 (a.k.a. M33, MOD2, pc)
  Tag / fusion protein: Flag (C terminal on insert)
  Cloning method: Restriction Enzyme; 5′ cloning site BamHI (not destroyed); 3′ cloning site XhoI (not destroyed)
  Sequencing primers: 5′ Polyhedrin forward
Terms and licenses: Academic/Nonprofit Terms; Industry Terms: Not Available to Industry
Depositor comments: Kozak modified mouse M33 cDNA, C-terminal flag. (kingston #1391)
How to cite: pFastBac K-M33-Flag was a gift from Robert Kingston (Addgene plasmid # 1993 ; http://n2t.net/addgene:1993 ; RRID:Addgene_1993)
