[The description below was written by a language model from this plasmid's Addgene catalogue record.]
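Description:
pFastBac K-M33-Flag is an insect-cell expression construct built on the commercial pFastBac backbone (about 4.8 kb without insert), a baculovirus donor (transfer) plasmid. It is maintained as a high-copy plasmid in standard E. coli cloning strains under ampicillin selection, and the record also lists gentamicin as a selectable marker. In pFastBac-type vectors the gentamicin resistance gene generally travels with the expression cassette when that cassette is transposed into a baculovirus shuttle genome (bacmid) in a specialised E. coli host, allowing recombinant bacmids to be selected. No feature table accompanies the record, so the exact positions of the origin, transposition elements and polyadenylation signal are not documented here.

The payload is a roughly 1.56 kb mouse cDNA for M33, the product of the Cbx2 gene and a Polycomb-group chromobox protein, cloned between BamHI and XhoI sites, both of which are retained. Two modifications are recorded: a Kozak consensus sequence was added immediately upstream of the start codon (the "K" in the name) to favour translation initiation, and a Flag epitope was fused to the C terminus for immunodetection and affinity purification. The promoter is not stated explicitly, but the listed polyhedrin forward sequencing primer is consistent with the strong, very late polyhedrin promoter typical of this backbone.

The construct serves to generate recombinant baculovirus for producing Flag-tagged M33 in insect cells. The associated publication concerns recruitment and repression of chromatin by Polycomb-repressed chromatin, suggesting that the protein was made for biochemical studies of Polycomb silencing.
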