>Addgene plasmid #1993 | pFastBac K-M33-Flag | addgene partial sequence | sequence record 16995 | 1993 with SV40pA-R
CTGCATAAACAAGTTAACAACAACAATTGCATTCATTTTATGTTTCAGGTTCAGGGGGAGGTGTGGGAGG
TTTTTTAAAGCAAGTAAAACCTCTACAAATGTGGTATGGCTGATTATGATCCTCTAGTACTTCTCGACAA
GCTTGGTACCGCATGCCTCGACTCTAGATGAATTCTTTGTCATCGTCGTCCTTGTAGTCCATACTAGTAT
AATGCCTCAAGTTGAAGAAGCCCACGCTGGTGGGCGACTCCTTCACGGTGACAGTGATGAGGTTGGCTGT
GACATCCGTGACAAAGACGTGTTCGATGAGACTGCGGGTAGGTTTCCAGTCCTGGCTGGTCTGGATAGCT
ACAGATAGGTTCTGCGCAGCACTGGGAAGCGAGGTCGAGTCAGGGTCCGAGTCAGAGCTACTATTCTCCT
CTCCCGTGCTCAGCTCAGACAGCGCAGGTGGCTTTCGGCCTTCTCCCGGGGCTGTGTGGCCCTCCTGCCC
GCCGGAGGCAGCGACGCTTTTAACGGTGTCCCGCTTGACGGAAGGGGCAGGCAGAGCCGTTGCCTTGCAA
GTCAGCTTTTCCCCTTTGTTGTTGTCTGTGGGAGCGTTGGTCATGTTTGCTCCTGTGGGGCCGCTCCCAG
GACCTTTCCCTGTGGCTGGGTTGGTAGCAGGAATAGCCTTGGCTGGGGCATGGCGAGCAAGCAGGCCCAC
ACCAGGCACACCGTTCTTGACGCTTTGCAAGTCAAGGACCTGAAAGGCTCAACTCCCTGAGTGG
